>Addgene plasmid #194214 | BASIC_SEVA_69.11 | addgene full sequence | sequence record 382129 | Addgene NGS Result
CTCGGGTAAGAACTCGCACTTCGTGGAAACACTATTATCTGGTGGGTCTCTGTCCACTAGTCTTGGACTC
CTGTTGATAGATCCAGTAATGACCTCAGAACTCCATCTGGATTTGTTCAGAACGCTCGGTTGCCGCCGGG
CGTTTTTTATTGGTGAGAATCCAGGGGTCCCCAATAATTACGATTTAAATTTGACATAAGCCTGTTCGGT
TCGTAAACTGTAATGCAAGTAGCGTATGCGCTCACGCAACTGGTCCAGAACCTTGACCGAACGCAGCGGT
GGTAACGGCGCAGTGGCGGTTTTCATGGCTTGTTATGACTGTTTTTTTGTACAGCCTATGCCTCGGGCAT
CCAAGCAGCAAGCGCGTTACGCCGTGGGTCGATGTTTGATGTTATGGAGCAGCAACGATGTTACGCAGCA
GCAACGATGTTACGCAGCAGCAACGATGTTACGCAGCAGGGCAGTCGCCCTAAAACAAAGTTAGGTGGCT
CAAGTATGGGCATCATTCGCACATGTAGGCTCGGCCCTGACCAAGTCAAATCCATGCGGGCTGCTCTTGA
TCTTTTCGGTCGTGAGTTCGGAGACGTAGCCACCTACTCCCAACATCAGCCGGACTCCGATTACCTCGGG
AACTTGCTCCGTAGTAAGACATTCATCGCGCTTGCTGCCTTCGACCAAGAAGCGGTTGTTGGCGCTCTCG
CGGCTTACGTTCTGCCCAAGTTTGAGCAGCCGCGTAGTGAGATCTATATCTATGATCTCGCAGTCTCCGG
AGAGCACCGGAGGCAGGGCATTGCCACCGCGCTCATCAATCTCCTCAAGCATGAGGCCAACGCGCTTGGT
GCTTATGTGATCTACGTGCAAGCAGATTACGGTGACGATCCCGCAGTGGCTCTCTATACAAAGTTGGGCA
TACGGGAAGAAGTGATGCACTTTGATATCGACCCAAGTACCGCCACCTAACAATTCGTTCAAGCCGAGAT
CGGCTTCCCGGCCGCGGAGTTGTTCGGTAAATTGGACAACGGTCGGCTCGGCCCACTTGTGTGTCTCGTA
CAATTCTGAGGTCCACACAGATAGTGTCCGGCCGGCCCCGTAGAAAAGATCAAAGGATCTTCTTGAGATC
CTTTTTTTCTGCGCGTAATCTGCTGCTTGCAAACAAAAAAACCACCGCTACCAGCGGTGGTTTGTTTGCC
GGATCAAGAGCTACCAACTCTTTTTCCGAAGGTAACTGGCTTCAGCAGAGCGCAGATACCAAATACTGTC
CTTCTAGTGTAGCCGTAGTTAGGCCACCACTTCAAGAACTCTGTAGCACCGCCTACATACCTCGCTCTGC
TAATCCTGTTACCAGTGGCTGCTGCCAGTGGCGATAAGTCGTGTCTTACCGGGTTGGACTCAAGACGATA
GTTACCGGATAAGGCGCAGCGGTCGGGCTGAACGGGGGGTTCGTGCACACAGCCCAGCTTGGAGCGAACG
ACCTACACCGAACTGAGATACCTACAGCGTGAGCTATGAGAAAGCGCCACGCTTCCCGAAGGGAGAAAGG
CGGACAGGTATCCGGTAAGCGGCAGGGTCGGAACAGGAGAGCGCACGAGGGAGCTTCCAGGGGGAAACGC
CTGGTATCTTTATAGTCCTGTCGGGTTTCGCCACCTCTGACTTGAGCGTCGATTTTTGTGATGCTCGTCA
GGGGGGCGGAGCCTATGGAAAAACGCCAGCAACGCGGCCTTTTTACGGTTCCTGGCCTTTTGCTGGCCTT
TTGCTCACATGTTCTTTCCTGCGTTATCCCCTGATTCTGTGGATAACCGTATTACCGCCTTTGAGTGAGC
TGATACCGCTCGCCGCAGCCGAACGACCGAGCGCAGCGAGTCAGTGAGCGAGGAAGCGGAAGAGCGCCTG
ATGCGGTATTTTCTCCTTACGCATCTGTGCGGTATTTCACACCGCATATGGTGCACTCTCAGTACAATCT
GCTCTGATGCCGCATAGTTAAGCCAGTATACACTCCGCTATCGCTACGTGACTGGGTCATGGCTGCGCCC
CGACACCCGCCAACACCCGCTGACGCGCCCTGACGGGCTTGTCTGCTCCCGGCATCCGCTTACAGACAAG
CTGTGACCGTCTCCGGGAGCTGCATGTGTCAGAGGTTTTCACCGTCATCACCGAAACGCGCGAGGCAGCT
GCGGTAAAGCTCATCAGCGTGGTCGTGCAGCGATTCACAGATGTCTGCCTGTTCATCCGCGTCCAGCTCG
TTGAGTTTCTCCAGAAGCGTTAATGTCTGGCTTCTGATAAAGCGGGCCATGTTAAGGGCGGTTTTTTCCT
GTTTGGTCACTGATGCCTCCGTGTAAGGGGGATTTCTGTTCATGGGGGTAATGATACCGATGAAACGAGA
GAGGATGCTCACGATACGGGTTACTGATGATGAACATGCCCGGTTACTGGAACGTTGTGAGGGTAAACAA
CTGGCGGTATGGATGCGGCGGGGGCGCGCCCAGCTGTCTAGGGCGGCGGATTTGTCCTACTCAGGAGAGC
GTTCACCGACAAACAACAGATAAAACGAAAGGCCCAGTCTTTCGACTGAGCCTTTCGTTTTATTTGATGC
CTTTAATTAAGGCTCGGGAGACCTATCGGTAATAACAGTCCAATCTGGTGTAACTTCGGAATCGTCCTTT
ACGGCTAGCTCAGTCCTAGGTATAGTGCTAGCTACTAGTGAAAGAGGAGAAATACTAGTATGGTTAGCAA
AGGCGAGGCGGTTATCAAGGAGTTTATGCGTTTTAAGGTTCACATGGAGGGTAGCATGAATGGTCACGAG
TTCGAGATCGAGGGTGAAGGCGAGGGTCGTCCGTACGAAGGCACCCAGACCGCGAAGCTGAAAGTGACCA
AGGGTGGCCCGCTGCCGTTCAGCTGGGACATCCTGAGCCCGCAGTTCATGTATGGCAGCCGTGCGTTTAC
CAAACACCCGGCGGACATTCCGGATTACTATAAGCAAAGCTTCCCGGAAGGTTTTAAATGGGAGCGTGTT
ATGAACTTCGAAGATGGTGGCGCGGTGACCGTTACCCAGGACACCAGCCTGGAGGATGGCACCCTGATTT
ACAAGGTGAAACTGCGTGGCACCAACTTTCCGCCGGATGGTCCGGTTATGCAGAAGAAAACGATGGGTTG
GGAAGCGAGCACCGAGCGTCTGTATCCGGAAGATGGCGTGCTGAAGGGTGATATCAAAATGGCGCTGCGT
CTGAAGGACGGTGGCCGTTACCTGGCGGATTTTAAGACCACCTATAAAGCGAAGAAACCGGTGCAAATGC
CGGGTGCGTACAACGTTGACCGTAAACTGGATATTACCAGCCACAACGAGGATTATACCGTGGTTGAGCA
ATATGAGCGTAGCGAGGGTCGCCACAGCACCGGCGGCATGGACGAACTGTATAAGGGATCCTAATAAGG
Features (pLannotate 1.2.2; 10 found; start..end, strand, type, name):
     66..160     +  terminator     lambda t0 terminator: transcription terminator from phage lambda
    191..219     +  promoter       Pc promoter: intI1 (promoter lies within the coding sequence); class 1 integron promoter
    427..960     +  CDS            GmR: gentamycin acetyltransferase; aacC1; confers resistance to gentamycin
   1113..1701    +  rep_origin     ori: high-copy-number ColE1/pMB1/pBR322/pUC origin of replication
   1887..2027    -  misc_feature   bom: basis of mobility region from pBR322
   2129..2320    -  CDS            rop: Rop protein, which maintains plasmids at low copy number; rop
   2361..2471    +  CDS            mbeC (fragment): MBEC_ECOLX - Experimental evidence at protein level: Swiss-Prot protein existence level 1. Required for efficient mobilization of ColE1 plasmid and is thus essential to promote the specific transfer of the plasmid during conjugation. Probably functions by inducing DNA bending, helping the MbeA relaxase to melt the DNA around the nic site and cleave the phosphodiester bond. Binds specifically double-stranded DNA (dsDNA) containing the ColE1 oriT but does not recognize the inverted repeat (IR). From Escherichia coli.
   2500..2586    -  terminator     rrnB T1 terminator: Escherichia coli rrnB; transcription terminator T1 from the E. coli rrnB gene
   2664..2692    +  promoter       J23119 promoter (fragment): bacterial promoter (Registry of Standard Biological Parts BBa J23119)
   2720..3415    +  CDS            mScarlet: mScarlet is a basic (constitutively fluorescent) red fluorescent protein published in 2016, derived from synthetic construct. It has moderate acid sensitivity.
