[The description below was written by a language model from this plasmid's Addgene catalogue record and pLannotate feature annotations shown in this document.]
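Description:
BASIC_SEVA_69.11 is a small bacterial acceptor vector (3,429 bp in total, with a 2,545 bp backbone) from a collection of SEVA-style plasmids adapted for the BASIC DNA assembly method. It is catalogued as a bacterial expression and synthetic biology vector and is propagated in E. coli. Selection is by gentamicin, conferred by the aacC1 gentamicin acetyltransferase gene (GmR), which lies downstream of a class 1 integron Pc promoter. Replication depends on a ColE1/pMB1-family origin. The annotation also finds the pBR322 bom (basis of mobility) region, the rop gene and a short fragment of mbeC. Rop normally restrains the copy number of this type of origin, so the replicon resembles pBR322 rather than a high-copy pUC derivative, but the catalogue lists the copy number as unknown.

The 884 bp synthetic insert is an mScarlet counter-selection cassette, in which a sequence annotated as a fragment of the constitutive J23119 promoter sits just upstream of the red fluorescent protein mScarlet. The lambda t0 and rrnB T1 terminators flank this cargo position in the circular plasmid, which should insulate it from transcription originating in the backbone modules. In a vector of this kind, the assembled parts are expected to replace the mScarlet cassette. Colonies carrying unmodified vector would then stay visibly red or fluorescent, while correct assemblies would lose the colour, giving a simple visual screen. The record and feature table do not annotate the BASIC linker or restriction sites used for assembly, and the cloning method is listed as unknown.
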