Addgene plasmid #194214: BASIC_SEVA_69.11
Purpose: BASIC DNA assembly vector
Depositing lab: Paul Freemont. Depositing organization: Imperial College London. Publication: basicsynbio and the BASIC SEVA collection: software and vectors for an established DNA assembly method. Haines MC, Carling B, Marshall J, Shenshin VA, Baldwin GS, Freemont P, Storch M. Synth Biol (Oxf). 2022 Oct 11;7(1):ysac023. doi: 10.1093/synbio/ysac023. eCollection 2022. PubMed 36381610.
Backbone
  Vector backbone: BASIC_SEVA_69.11
  Backbone size w/o insert (bp): 2545
  Total vector size (bp): 3429
  Vector type: Bacterial Expression, Synthetic Biology
Growth in bacteria
  Bacterial resistance: Gentamicin, 10 μg/mL
  Growth temperature: 37°C
  Growth strain: DH5alpha
  Copy number: Unknown
Gene/Insert
  Gene/Insert name: mScarlet counter-selection cassette
  Species: Synthetic
  Insert size (bp): 884
  Cloning method: Unknown
  Sequencing primers: 5′ ggcggcggatttgtcctac; 3′ ggtgagaatccaggggtcc
How to cite: BASIC_SEVA_69.11 was a gift from Paul Freemont (Addgene plasmid # 194214 ; http://n2t.net/addgene:194214 ; RRID:Addgene_194214)
